Addgene plasmid #77321: ADCK3 gRNA (BRDN0001147832)
Purpose: 3rd generation lentiviral gRNA plasmid targeting human ADCK3
Depositing lab: John Doench & David Root. Depositing organization: Broad Institute. Publication: Optimized sgRNA design to maximize activity and minimize off-target effects of CRISPR-Cas9. Doench JG, Fusi N, Sullender M, Hegde M, Vaimberg EW, Donovan KF, Smith I, Tothova Z, Wilen C, Orchard R, Virgin HW, Listgarten J, Root DE. Nat Biotechnol. 2016 Jan 18. doi: 10.1038/nbt.3437. PubMed 26780180.
Backbone
  Vector backbone: lentiGuide-Puro
  Backbone manufacturer: Zhang Lab (Addgene plasmid # 52963)
  Vector type: Mammalian Expression, Lentiviral, CRISPR
  Selectable markers: Puromycin
Growth in bacteria
  Bacterial resistance: Ampicillin, 100 μg/mL
  Growth temperature: 37°C
  Growth strain: DH5alpha
  Copy number: High Copy
Gene/Insert
  Gene/Insert name: ADCK3 (alt names: ADCK3; NM_020247.4)
  gRNA/shRNA sequence: CCTGGCTAAGATCTTCGAGC
  Species: H. sapiens (human)
  Promoter: hU6
  Cloning method: Unknown
  Sequencing primers: 5′ U6-F; 3′ pS2-R
Terms and licenses: Academic/Nonprofit Terms; Industry Terms: Not Available to Industry
Depositor comments: The gRNA was designed to target the following Genbank reference sequence(s): NM_020247.4. Note that this plasmid does NOT contain Cas9. It should be used in conjunction with lentiCas9-Blast (Addgene #52962) or otherwise with cell lines already expressing Cas9. Browse the full kinome gRNA library at http://www.addgene.org/pooled-library/broadgpp-human-kinome/ or visit http://www.broadinstitute.org/rnai/public/ for detailed protocols and information.
How to cite: ADCK3 gRNA (BRDN0001147832) was a gift from John Doench & David Root (Addgene plasmid # 77321 ; http://n2t.net/addgene:77321 ; RRID:Addgene_77321)
