[The description below was written by a language model from this plasmid's Addgene catalogue record and pLannotate feature annotations shown in this document.]
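Description:
ADCK3 gRNA (BRDN0001147832) is a third-generation lentiviral CRISPR guide plasmid built on the lentiGuide-Puro backbone and designed to express a single guide RNA against human ADCK3 (reference transcript NM_020247.4). In bacteria it is maintained by a high-copy ColE1/pUC-type origin and selected with ampicillin through the β-lactamase gene. The backbone also carries an f1 origin, an SV40 origin and leftover lac, T7 and T3 cloning-vector elements that play no role in the payload.

The transfer cassette begins with an RSV promoter fused to a truncated HIV-1 5' LTR, which makes genomic RNA production Tat-independent. It is followed by the Ψ packaging signal with a partial gag sequence, the Rev response element for nuclear export of the full-length transcript, and a cPPT/CTS element that aids nuclear import of the provirus. Within this frame, a human U6 RNA polymerase III promoter drives the ADCK3-specific spacer joined to the Streptococcus pyogenes Cas9 guide scaffold. A separate EF-1α promoter (annotated as the core promoter plus intron A) expresses puromycin N-acetyltransferase for selection of transduced mammalian cells, with a WPRE to enhance transcript expression. The cassette ends in a self-inactivating ΔU3 3' LTR, followed by an SV40 polyadenylation signal.

The plasmid does not encode Cas9, so it is meant to be used with a separate Cas9 lentivector such as lentiCas9-Blast or in cells that already express the nuclease. It is one of the individual clones from a human kinome guide library whose spacers were chosen under optimized rules for on-target activity and reduced off-target effects, and it is suited to knocking out ADCK3 in human cells.
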