Features (pLannotate 1.2.2; 29 found; start..end, strand, type, name):
     14..80      +  CDS            small t antigen (fragment): SV40 (simian virus 40) small t antigen
    106..317     +  promoter       EF-1α core promoter: core promoter for human elongation factor EF-1α
    318..1256    +  intron         EF-1α intron A: intron upstream of the start codon of human EF-1α
   1278..1877    +  CDS            PuroR (fragment): puromycin N-acetyltransferase; pac from Streptomyces; confers resistance to puromycin
   1893..2481    +  misc_feature   WPRE: woodchuck hepatitis virus posttranscriptional regulatory element
   2532..2551    +  misc_feature   cPPT/CTS (fragment): central polypurine tract and central termination sequence of HIV-1
   2553..2786    +  LTR            3' LTR (ΔU3): self-inactivating 3' long terminal repeat (LTR) from HIV-1
   2864..2985    +  polyA_signal   SV40 poly(A) signal: SV40 polyadenylation signal
   3025..3160    +  rep_origin     SV40 ori: SV40 origin of replication
   3181..3199    -  promoter       T7 promoter: promoter for bacteriophage T7 RNA polymerase
   3207..3362    +  CDS            lacZα (fragment): LacZα fragment of β-galactosidase; lacZ fragment
   3367..3795    +  rep_origin     f1 ori (sequence partly withheld): f1 bacteriophage origin of replication; arrow indicates direction of (+) strand synthesis
   3848..3952    +  promoter       AmpR promoter: bla
   3953..4813    +  CDS            AmpR: β-lactamase; bla; confers resistance to ampicillin, carbenicillin, and related antibiotics
   4984..5572    +  rep_origin     ori: high-copy-number ColE1/pMB1/pBR322/pUC origin of replication
   5755..5847    +  CDS            lacI (fragment): lac repressor; lacI; The lac repressor binds to the lac operator to inhibit transcription in E. coli. This inhibition can be relieved by adding lactose or isopropyl-β-D-thiogalactopyranoside (IPTG).
   5860..5881    +  protein_bind   CAP binding site: CAP binding activates transcription in the presence of cAMP. E. coli catabolite activator protein
   5896..5926    +  promoter       lac promoter: promoter for the E. coli lac operon
   5934..5950    +  protein_bind   lac operator: The lac repressor binds to the lac operator to inhibit transcription in E. coli. This inhibition can be relieved by adding lactose or isopropyl-β-D-thiogalactopyranoside (IPTG). lac repressor encoded by lacI
   5995..6013    +  promoter       T3 promoter: promoter for bacteriophage T3 RNA polymerase
   6041..6267    +  promoter       RSV promoter: Rous sarcoma virus enhancer/promoter
   6268..6448    +  LTR            5' LTR (truncated): truncated 5' long terminal repeat (LTR) from HIV-1
   6495..6620    +  misc_feature   HIV-1 Ψ: packaging signal of human immunodeficiency virus type 1
   6604..6967    +  CDS            HIV-1 gag (fragment): gag protein from human immunodeficiency virus 1; gag
   7113..7346    +  misc_feature   RRE: The Rev response element (RRE) of HIV-1 allows for Rev-dependent mRNA export from the nucleus to the cytoplasm.
   7723..7749    +  CDS            Rev (fragment): human immunodeficiency virus 1 (HIV-1) Rev protein; rev; enhances nuclear export of unspliced and incompletely spliced viral mRNAs
   7753..7993    +  promoter       U6 promoter: RNA polymerase III promoter for human U6 snRNA
   8023..8098    +  misc_RNA       gRNA scaffold: guide RNA scaffold for the Streptococcus pyogenes CRISPR/Cas9 system
   8154..8271    +  misc_feature   cPPT/CTS: central polypurine tract and central termination sequence of HIV-1
>Addgene plasmid #77321 | ADCK3 gRNA (BRDN0001147832) | addgene full sequence | sequence record 187534 | Addgene Assembled Sequence
CCCGGGTGCAAAGATGGATAAAGTTTTAAACAGAGAGGAATCTTTGCAGCTAATGGACCTTCTAGGTCTT
GAAAGGAGTGGGAATTGGCTCCGGTGCCCGTCAGTGGGCAGAGCGCACATCGCCCACAGTCCCCGAGAAG
TTGGGGGGAGGGGTCGGCAATTGATCCGGTGCCTAGAGAAGGTGGCGCGGGGTAAACTGGGAAAGTGATG
TCGTGTACTGGCTCCGCCTTTTTCCCGAGGGTGGGGGAGAACCGTATATAAGTGCAGTAGTCGCCGTGAA
CGTTCTTTTTCGCAACGGGTTTGCCGCCAGAACACAGGTAAGTGCCGTGTGTGGTTCCCGCGGGCCTGGC
CTCTTTACGGGTTATGGCCCTTGCGTGCCTTGAATTACTTCCACCTGGCTGCAGTACGTGATTCTTGATC
CCGAGCTTCGGGTTGGAAGTGGGTGGGAGAGTTCGAGGCCTTGCGCTTAAGGAGCCCCTTCGCCTCGTGC
TTGAGTTGAGGCCTGGCCTGGGCGCTGGGGCCGCCGCGTGCGAATCTGGTGGCACCTTCGCGCCTGTCTC
GCTGCTTTCGATAAGTCTCTAGCCATTTAAAATTTTTGATGACCTGCTGCGACGCTTTTTTTCTGGCAAG
ATAGTCTTGTAAATGCGGGCCAAGATCTGCACACTGGTATTTCGGTTTTTGGGGCCGCGGGCGGCGACGG
GGCCCGTGCGTCCCAGCGCACATGTTCGGCGAGGCGGGGCCTGCGAGCGCGGCCACCGAGAATCGGACGG
GGGTAGTCTCAAGCTGGCCGGCCTGCTCTGGTGCCTGGCCTCGCGCCGCCGTGTATCGCCCCGCCCTGGG
CGGCAAGGCTGGCCCGGTCGGCACCAGTTGCGTGAGCGGAAAGATGGCCGCTTCCCGGCCCTGCTGCAGG
GAGCTCAAAATGGAGGACGCGGCGCTCGGGAGAGCGGGCGGGTGAGTCACCCACACAAAGGAAAAGGGCC
TTTCCGTCCTCAGCCGTCGCTTCATGTGACTCCACGGAGTACCGGGCGCCGTCCAGGCACCTCGATTAGT
TCTCGAGCTTTTGGAGTACGTCGTCTTTAGGTTGGGGGGAGGGGTTTTATGCGATGGAGTTTCCCCACAC
TGAGTGGGTGGAGACTGAAGTTAGGCCAGCTTGGCACTTGATGTAATTCTCCTTGGAATTTGCCCTTTTT
GAGTTTGGATCTTGGTTCATTCTCAAGCCTCAGACAGTGGTTCAAAGTTTTTTTCTTCCATTTCAGGTGT
CGTGACGTACGGCCACCATGACCGAGTACAAGCCCACGGTGCGCCTCGCCACCCGCGACGACGTCCCCAG
GGCCGTACGCACCCTCGCCGCCGCGTTCGCCGACTACCCCGCCACGCGCCACACCGTCGATCCGGACCGC
CACATCGAGCGGGTCACCGAGCTGCAAGAACTCTTCCTCACGCGCGTCGGGCTCGACATCGGCAAGGTGT
GGGTCGCGGACGACGGCGCCGCCGTGGCGGTCTGGACCACGCCGGAGAGCGTCGAAGCGGGGGCGGTGTT
CGCCGAGATCGGCCCGCGCATGGCCGAGTTGAGCGGTTCCCGGCTGGCCGCGCAGCAACAGATGGAAGGC
CTCCTGGCGCCGCACCGGCCCAAGGAGCCCGCGTGGTTCCTGGCCACCGTCGGAGTCTCGCCCGACCACC
AGGGCAAGGGTCTGGGCAGCGCCGTCGTGCTCCCCGGAGTGGAGGCGGCCGAGCGCGCCGGGGTGCCCGC
CTTCCTGGAGACCTCCGCGCCCCGCAACCTCCCCTTCTACGAGCGGCTCGGCTTCACCGTCACCGCCGAC
GTCGAGGTGCCCGAAGGACCGCGCACCTGGTGCATGACCCGCAAGCCCGGTGCCTGAACGCGTTAAGTCG
ACAATCAACCTCTGGATTACAAAATTTGTGAAAGATTGACTGGTATTCTTAACTATGTTGCTCCTTTTAC
GCTATGTGGATACGCTGCTTTAATGCCTTTGTATCATGCTATTGCTTCCCGTATGGCTTTCATTTTCTCC
TCCTTGTATAAATCCTGGTTGCTGTCTCTTTATGAGGAGTTGTGGCCCGTTGTCAGGCAACGTGGCGTGG
TGTGCACTGTGTTTGCTGACGCAACCCCCACTGGTTGGGGCATTGCCACCACCTGTCAGCTCCTTTCCGG
GACTTTCGCTTTCCCCCTCCCTATTGCCACGGCGGAACTCATCGCCGCCTGCCTTGCCCGCTGCTGGACA
GGGGCTCGGCTGTTGGGCACTGACAATTCCGTGGTGTTGTCGGGGAAATCATCGTCCTTTCCTTGGCTGC
TCGCCTGTGTTGCCACCTGGATTCTGCGCGGGACGTCCTTCTGCTACGTCCCTTCGGCCCTCAATCCAGC
GGACCTTCCTTCCCGCGGCCTGCTGCCGGCTCTGCGGCCTCTTCCGCGTCTTCGCCTTCGCCCTCAGACG
AGTCGGATCTCCCTTTGGGCCGCCTCCCCGCGTCGACTTTAAGACCAATGACTTACAAGGCAGCTGTAGA
TCTTAGCCACTTTTTAAAAGAAAAGGGGGGACTGGAAGGGCTAATTCACTCCCAACGAAGACAAGATCTG
CTTTTTGCTTGTACTGGGTCTCTCTGGTTAGACCAGATCTGAGCCTGGGAGCTCTCTGGCTAACTAGGGA
ACCCACTGCTTAAGCCTCAATAAAGCTTGCCTTGAGTGCTTCAAGTAGTGTGTGCCCGTCTGTTGTGTGA
CTCTGGTAACTAGAGATCCCTCAGACCCTTTTAGTCAGTGTGGAAAATCTCTAGCAGTACGTATAGTAGT
TCATGTCATCTTATTATTCAGTATTTATAACTTGCAAAGAAATGAATATCAGAGAGTGAGAGGAACTTGT
TTATTGCAGCTTATAATGGTTACAAATAAAGCAATAGCATCACAAATTTCACAAATAAAGCATTTTTTTC
ACTGCATTCTAGTTGTGGTTTGTCCAAACTCATCAATGTATCTTATCATGTCTGGCTCTAGCTATCCCGC
CCCTAACTCCGCCCATCCCGCCCCTAACTCCGCCCAGTTCCGCCCATTCTCCGCCCCATGGCTGACTAAT
TTTTTTTATTTATGCAGAGGCCGAGGCCGCCTCGGCCTCTGAGCTATTCCAGAAGTAGTGAGGAGGCTTT
TTTGGAGGCCTAGGGACGTACCCAATTCGCCCTATAGTGAGTCGTATTACGCGCGCTCACTGGCCGTCGT
TTTACAACGTCGTGACTGGGAAAACCCTGGCGTTACCCAACTTAATCGCCTTGCAGCACATCCCCCTTTC
GCCAGCTGGCGTAATAGCGAAGAGGCCCGCACCGATCGCCCTTCCCAACAGTTGCGCAGCCTGAATGGCG
AATGGG
[124 nt withheld, positions 3367-3490]
C
[91 nt withheld, positions 3492-3582]
A
[49 nt withheld, positions 3584-3632]
CCTTTGACGTTGGAGTCCACGTTCTTT
[37 nt withheld, positions 3660-3696]
ACCCTATCTCGGTCTATTCTTTTGATTTATAAGGGATTTTGCCGATTTCGGCCTATTGGTTAAAAAATGA
GCTGATTTAACAAAAATTTAACGCGAATTTTAACAAAATATTAACGCTTACAATTTAGGTGGCACTTTTC
GGGGAAATGTGCGCGGAACCCCTATTTGTTTATTTTTCTAAATACATTCAAATATGTATCCGCTCATGAG
ACAATAACCCTGATAAATGCTTCAATAATATTGAAAAAGGAAGAGTATGAGTATTCAACATTTCCGTGTC
GCCCTTATTCCCTTTTTTGCGGCATTTTGCCTTCCTGTTTTTGCTCACCCAGAAACGCTGGTGAAAGTAA
AAGATGCTGAAGATCAGTTGGGTGCACGAGTGGGTTACATCGAACTGGATCTCAACAGCGGTAAGATCCT
TGAGAGTTTTCGCCCCGAAGAACGTTTTCCAATGATGAGCACTTTTAAAGTTCTGCTATGTGGCGCGGTA
TTATCCCGTATTGACGCCGGGCAAGAGCAACTCGGTCGCCGCATACACTATTCTCAGAATGACTTGGTTG
AGTACTCACCAGTCACAGAAAAGCATCTTACGGATGGCATGACAGTAAGAGAATTATGCAGTGCTGCCAT
AACCATGAGTGATAACACTGCGGCCAACTTACTTCTGACAACGATCGGAGGACCGAAGGAGCTAACCGCT
TTTTTGCACAACATGGGGGATCATGTAACTCGCCTTGATCGTTGGGAACCGGAGCTGAATGAAGCCATAC
CAAACGACGAGCGTGACACCACGATGCCTGTAGCAATGGCAACAACGTTGCGCAAACTATTAACTGGCGA
ACTACTTACTCTAGCTTCCCGGCAACAATTAATAGACTGGATGGAGGCGGATAAAGTTGCAGGACCACTT
CTGCGCTCGGCCCTTCCGGCTGGCTGGTTTATTGCTGATAAATCTGGAGCCGGTGAGCGTGGGTCTCGCG
GTATCATTGCAGCACTGGGGCCAGATGGTAAGCCCTCCCGTATCGTAGTTATCTACACGACGGGGAGTCA
GGCAACTATGGATGAACGAAATAGACAGATCGCTGAGATAGGTGCCTCACTGATTAAGCATTGGTAACTG
TCAGACCAAGTTTACTCATATATACTTTAGATTGATTTAAAACTTCATTTTTAATTTAAAAGGATCTAGG
TGAAGATCCTTTTTGATAATCTCATGACCAAAATCCCTTAACGTGAGTTTTCGTTCCACTGAGCGTCAGA
CCCCGTAGAAAAGATCAAAGGATCTTCTTGAGATCCTTTTTTTCTGCGCGTAATCTGCTGCTTGCAAACA
AAAAAACCACCGCTACCAGCGGTGGTTTGTTTGCCGGATCAAGAGCTACCAACTCTTTTTCCGAAGGTAA
CTGGCTTCAGCAGAGCGCAGATACCAAATACTGTTCTTCTAGTGTAGCCGTAGTTAGGCCACCACTTCAA
GAACTCTGTAGCACCGCCTACATACCTCGCTCTGCTAATCCTGTTACCAGTGGCTGCTGCCAGTGGCGAT
AAGTCGTGTCTTACCGGGTTGGACTCAAGACGATAGTTACCGGATAAGGCGCAGCGGTCGGGCTGAACGG
GGGGTTCGTGCACACAGCCCAGCTTGGAGCGAACGACCTACACCGAACTGAGATACCTACAGCGTGAGCT
ATGAGAAAGCGCCACGCTTCCCGAAGGGAGAAAGGCGGACAGGTATCCGGTAAGCGGCAGGGTCGGAACA
GGAGAGCGCACGAGGGAGCTTCCAGGGGGAAACGCCTGGTATCTTTATAGTCCTGTCGGGTTTCGCCACC
TCTGACTTGAGCGTCGATTTTTGTGATGCTCGTCAGGGGGGCGGAGCCTATGGAAAAACGCCAGCAACGC
GGCCTTTTTACGGTTCCTGGCCTTTTGCTGGCCTTTTGCTCACATGTTCTTTCCTGCGTTATCCCCTGAT
TCTGTGGATAACCGTATTACCGCCTTTGAGTGAGCTGATACCGCTCGCCGCAGCCGAACGACCGAGCGCA
GCGAGTCAGTGAGCGAGGAAGCGGAAGAGCGCCCAATACGCAAACCGCCTCTCCCCGCGCGTTGGCCGAT
TCATTAATGCAGCTGGCACGACAGGTTTCCCGACTGGAAAGCGGGCAGTGAGCGCAACGCAATTAATGTG
AGTTAGCTCACTCATTAGGCACCCCAGGCTTTACACTTTATGCTTCCGGCTCGTATGTTGTGTGGAATTG
TGAGCGGATAACAATTTCACACAGGAAACAGCTATGACCATGATTACGCCAAGCGCGCAATTAACCCTCA
CTAAAGGGAACAAAAGCTGGAGCTGCAAGCTTAATGTAGTCTTATGCAATACTCTTGTAGTCTTGCAACA
TGGTAACGATGAGTTAGCAACATGCCTTACAAGGAGAGAAAAAGCACCGTGCATGCCGATTGGTGGAAGT
AAGGTGGTACGATCGTGCCTTATTAGGAAGGCAACAGACGGGTCTGACATGGATTGGACGAACCACTGAA
TTGCCGCATTGCAGAGATATTGTATTTAAGTGCCTAGCTCGATACATAAACGGGTCTCTCTGGTTAGACC
AGATCTGAGCCTGGGAGCTCTCTGGCTAACTAGGGAACCCACTGCTTAAGCCTCAATAAAGCTTGCCTTG
AGTGCTTCAAGTAGTGTGTGCCCGTCTGTTGTGTGACTCTGGTAACTAGAGATCCCTCAGACCCTTTTAG
TCAGTGTGGAAAATCTCTAGCAGTGGCGCCCGAACAGGGACTTGAAAGCGAAAGGGAAACCAGAGGAGCT
CTCTCGACGCAGGACTCGGCTTGCTGAAGCGCGCACGGCAAGAGGCGAGGGGCGGCGACTGGTGAGTACG
CCAAAAATTTTGACTAGCGGAGGCTAGAAGGAGAGAGATGGGTGCGAGAGCGTCAGTATTAAGCGGGGGA
GAATTAGATCGCGATGGGAAAAAATTCGGTTAAGGCCAGGGGGAAAGAAAAAATATAAATTAAAACATAT
AGTATGGGCAAGCAGGGAGCTAGAACGATTCGCAGTTAATCCTGGCCTGTTAGAAACATCAGAAGGCTGT
AGACAAATACTGGGACAGCTACAACCATCCCTTCAGACAGGATCAGAAGAACTTAGATCATTATATAATA
CAGTAGCAACCCTCTATTGTGTGCATCAAAGGATAGAGATAAAAGACACCAAGGAAGCTTTAGACAAGAT
AGAGGAAGAGCAAAACAAAAGTAAGACCACCGCACAGCAAGCGGCCGCTGATCTTCAGACCTGGAGGAGG
AGATATGAGGGACAATTGGAGAAGTGAATTATATAAATATAAAGTAGTAAAAATTGAACCATTAGGAGTA
GCACCCACCAAGGCAAAGAGAAGAGTGGTGCAGAGAGAAAAAAGAGCAGTGGGAATAGGAGCTTTGTTCC
TTGGGTTCTTGGGAGCAGCAGGAAGCACTATGGGCGCAGCGTCAATGACGCTGACGGTACAGGCCAGACA
ATTATTGTCTGGTATAGTGCAGCAGCAGAACAATTTGCTGAGGGCTATTGAGGCGCAACAGCATCTGTTG
CAACTCACAGTCTGGGGCATCAAGCAGCTCCAGGCAAGAATCCTGGCTGTGGAAAGATACCTAAAGGATC
AACAGCTCCTGGGGATTTGGGGTTGCTCTGGAAAACTCATTTGCACCACTGCTGTGCCTTGGAATGCTAG
TTGGAGTAATAAATCTCTGGAACAGATTTGGAATCACACGACCTGGATGGAGTGGGACAGAGAAATTAAC
AATTACACAAGCTTAATACACTCCTTAATTGAAGAATCGCAAAACCAGCAAGAAAAGAATGAACAAGAAT
TATTGGAATTAGATAAATGGGCAAGTTTGTGGAATTGGTTTAACATAACAAATTGGCTGTGGTATATAAA
ATTATTCATAATGATAGTAGGAGGCTTGGTAGGTTTAAGAATAGTTTTTGCTGTACTTTCTATAGTGAAT
AGAGTTAGGCAGGGATATTCACCATTATCGTTTCAGACCCACCTCCCAACCCCGAGGGGACCCAGAGAGG
GCCTATTTCCCATGATTCCTTCATATTTGCATATACGATACAAGGCTGTTAGAGAGATAATTAGAATTAA
TTTGACTGTAAACACAAAGATATTAGTACAAAATACGTGACGTAGAAAGTAATAATTTCTTGGGTAGTTT
GCAGTTTTAAAATTATGTTTTAAAATGGACTATCATATGCTTACCGTAACTTGAAAGTATTTCGATTTCT
TGGCTTTATATATCTTGTGGAAAGGACGAAACACCGCCTGGCTAAGATCTTCGAGCGTTTTAGAGCTAGA
AATAGCAAGTTAAAATAAGGCTAGTCCGTTATCAACTTGAAAAAGTGGCACCGAGTCGGTGCTTTTTTAA
GCTTGGCGTAACTAGATCTTGAGACAAATGGCAGTATTCATCCACAATTTTAAAAGAAAAGGGGGGATTG
GGGGGTACAGTGCAGGGGAAAGAATAGTAGACATAATAGCAACAGACATACAAACTAAAGAATTACAAAA
ACAAATTACAAAAATTCAAAATTTTCGGGTTTATTACAGGGACAGCAGAGATCCACTTTGGCGCCGGCTC
GAGGGGG
