>Addgene plasmid #77321 | ADCK3 gRNA (BRDN0001147832) | depositor partial sequence | sequence record 144781 | Target Sequence
CCTGGCTAAGATCTTCGAGC
