>Addgene plasmid #77321 | ADCK3 gRNA (BRDN0001147832) | addgene partial sequence | sequence record 187533 | hU6-F
AGAAAGTAATAATTTCTTGGGTAGTTTGCAGTTTTAAAATTATGTTTTAAAATGGACTATCATATGCTTA
CCGTAACTTGAAAGTATTTCGATTTCTTGGCTTTATATATCTTGTGGAAAGGACGAAACACCGCCTGGCT
AAGATCTTCGAGCGTTTTAGAGCTAGAAATAGCAAGTTAAAATAAGGCTAGTCCGTTATCAACTTGAAAA
AGTGGCACCGAGTCGGTGCTTTTTTAAGCTTGGCGTAACTAGATCTTGAGACAAATGGCAGTATTCATCC
ACAATTTTAAAAGAAAAGGGGGGATTGGGGGGTACAGTGCAGGGGAAAGAATAGTAGACATAATAGCAAC
AGACATACAAACTAAAGAATTACAAAAACAAATTACAAAAATTCAAAATTTTCGGGTTTATTACAGGGAC
AGCAGAGATCCACTTTGGCGCCGGCTCGAGGGGGCCCGGGTGCAAAGATGGATAAAGTTTTAAACAGAGA
GGAATCTTTGCAGCTAATGGACCTTCTAGGTCTTGAAAGGAGTGGGAATTGGCTCCGGTGCCCGTCAGTG
GGCAGAGCGC
